>Addgene plasmid #163199 | S7SZ03 | depositor full sequence | sequence record 316271 | Full Sequence
CACCACCACCACCACCACTGAGATCCGGCTGCTAACAAAGCCCGAAAGGAAGCTGAGTTGGCTGCTGCCA
CCGCTGAGCAATAACTAGCATAACCCCTTGGGGCCTCTAAACGGGTCTTGAGGGGTTTTTTGCTGAAAGG
AGGAACTATATCCGGATTGGCGAATGGG
[124 nt withheld, positions 169-292]
C
[91 nt withheld, positions 294-384]
A
[49 nt withheld, positions 386-434]
CCTTTGACGTTGGAGTCCACGTTCTTT
[37 nt withheld, positions 462-498]
ACCCTATCTCGGTCTATTCTTTTGATTTATAAGGGATTTTGCCGATTTCGGCCTATTGGTTAAAAAATGA
GCTGATTTAACAAAAATTTAACGCGAATTTTAACAAAATATTAACGTTTACAATTTCAGGTGGCACTTTT
CGGGGAAATGTGCGCGGAACCCCTATTTGTTTATTTTTCTAAATACATTCAAATATGTATCCGCTCATGA
GACAATAACCCTGATAAATGCTTCAATAATATTGAAAAAGGAAGAGTATGAGTATTCAACATTTCCGTGT
CGCCCTTATTCCCTTTTTTGCGGCATTTTGCCTTCCTGTTTTTGCTCACCCAGAAACGCTGGTGAAAGTA
AAAGATGCTGAAGATCAGTTGGGTGCACGAGTGGGTTACATCGAACTGGATCTCAACAGCGGTAAGATCC
TTGAGAGTTTTCGCCCCGAAGAACGTTTTCCAATGATGAGCACTTTTAAAGTTCTGCTATGTGGCGCGGT
ATTATCCCGTATTGACGCCGGGCAAGAGCAACTCGGTCGCCGCATACACTATTCTCAGAATGACTTGGTT
GAGTACTCACCAGTCACAGAAAAGCATCTTACGGATGGCATGACAGTAAGAGAATTATGCAGTGCTGCCA
TAACCATGAGTGATAACACTGCGGCCAACTTACTTCTGACAACGATCGGAGGACCGAAGGAGCTAACCGC
TTTTTTGCACAACATGGGGGATCATGTAACTCGCCTTGATCGTTGGGAACCGGAGCTGAATGAAGCCATA
CCAAACGACGAGCGTGACACCACGATGCCTGCAGCAATGGCAACAACGTTGCGCAAACTATTAACTGGCG
AACTACTTACTCTAGCTTCCCGGCAACAATTAATAGACTGGATGGAGGCGGATAAAGTTGCAGGACCACT
TCTGCGCTCGGCCCTTCCGGCTGGCTGGTTTATTGCTGATAAATCTGGAGCCGGTGAGCGTGGGTCTCGC
GGTATCATTGCAGCACTGGGGCCAGATGGTAAGCCCTCCCGTATCGTAGTTATCTACACGACGGGGAGTC
AGGCAACTATGGATGAACGAAATAGACAGATCGCTGAGATAGGTGCCTCACTGATTAAGCATTGGTAACT
GTCAGACCAAGTTTACTCATATATACTTTAGATTGATTTAAAACTTCATTTTTAATTTAAAAGGATCTAG
GTGAAGATCCTTTTTGATAATCTCATGACCAAAATCCCTTAACGTGAGTTTTCGTTCCACTGAGCGTCAG
ACCCCGTAGAAAAGATCAAAGGATCTTCTTGAGATCCTTTTTTTCTGCGCGTAATCTGCTGCTTGCAAAC
AAAAAAACCACCGCTACCAGCGGTGGTTTGTTTGCCGGATCAAGAGCTACCAACTCTTTTTCCGAAGGTA
ACTGGCTTCAGCAGAGCGCAGATACCAAATACTGTCCTTCTAGTGTAGCCGTAGTTAGGCCACCACTTCA
AGAACTCTGTAGCACCGCCTACATACCTCGCTCTGCTAATCCTGTTACCAGTGGCTGCTGCCAGTGGCGA
TAAGTCGTGTCTTACCGGGTTGGACTCAAGACGATAGTTACCGGATAAGGCGCAGCGGTCGGGCTGAACG
GGGGGTTCGTGCACACAGCCCAGCTTGGAGCGAACGACCTACACCGAACTGAGATACCTACAGCGTGAGC
TATGAGAAAGCGCCACGCTTCCCGAAGGGAGAAAGGCGGACAGGTATCCGGTAAGCGGCAGGGTCGGAAC
AGGAGAGCGCACGAGGGAGCTTCCAGGGGGAAACGCCTGGTATCTTTATAGTCCTGTCGGGTTTCGCCAC
CTCTGACTTGAGCGTCGATTTTTGTGATGCTCGTCAGGGGGGCGGAGCCTATGGAAAAACGCCAGCAACG
CGGCCTTTTTACGGTTCCTGGCCTTTTGCTGGCCTTTTGCTCACATGTTCTTTCCTGCGTTATCCCCTGA
TTCTGTGGATAACCGTATTACCGCCTTTGAGTGAGCTGATACCGCTCGCCGCAGCCGAACGACCGAGCGC
AGCGAGTCAGTGAGCGAGGAAGCGGAAGAGCGCCTGATGCGGTATTTTCTCCTTACGCATCTGTGCGGTA
TTTCACACCGCATATATGGTGCACTCTCAGTACAATCTGCTCTGATGCCGCATAGTTAAGCCAGTATACA
CTCCGCTATCGCTACGTGACTGGGTCATGGCTGCGCCCCGACACCCGCCAACACCCGCTGACGCGCCCTG
ACGGGCTTGTCTGCTCCCGGCATCCGCTTACAGACAAGCTGTGACCGTCTCCGGGAGCTGCATGTGTCAG
AGGTTTTCACCGTCATCACCGAAACGCGCGAGGCAGCTGCGGTAAAGCTCATCAGCGTGGTCGTGAAGCG
ATTCACAGATGTCTGCCTGTTCATCCGCGTCCAGCTCGTTGAGTTTCTCCAGAAGCGTTAATGTCTGGCT
TCTGATAAAGCGGGCCATGTTAAGGGCGGTTTTTTCCTGTTTGGTCACTGATGCCTCCGTGTAAGGGGGA
TTTCTGTTCATGGGGGTAATGATACCGATGAAACGAGAGAGGATGCTCACGATACGGGTTACTGATGATG
AACATGCCCGGTTACTGGAACGTTGTGAGGGTAAACAACTGGCGGTATGGATGCGGCGGGACCAGAGAAA
AATCACTCAGGGTCAATGCCAGCGCTTCGTTAATACAGATGTAGGTGTTCCACAGGGTAGCCAGCAGCAT
CCTGCGATGCAGATCCGGAACATAATGGTGCAGGGCGCTGACTTCCGCGTTTCCAGACTTTACGAAACAC
GGAAACCGAAGACCATTCATGTTGTTGCTCAGGTCGCAGACGTTTTGCAGCAGCAGTCGCTTCACGTTCG
CTCGCGTATCGGTGATTCATTCTGCTAACCAGTAAGGCAACCCCGCCAGCCTAGCCGGGTCCTCAACGAC
AGGAGCACGATCATGCGCACCCGTGGGGCCGCCATGCCGGCGATAATGGCCTGCTTCTCGCCGAAACGTT
TGGTGGCGGGACCAGTGACGAAGGCTTGAGCGAGGGCGTGCAAGATTCCGAATACCGCAAGCGACAGGCC
GATCATCGTCGCGCTCCAGCGAAAGCGGTCCTCGCCGAAAATGACCCAGAGCGCTGCCGGCACCTGTCCT
ACGAGTTGCATGATAAAGAAGACAGTCATAAGTGCGGCGACGATAGTCATGCCCCGCGCCCACCGGAAGG
AGCTGACTGGGTTGAAGGCTCTCAAGGGCATCGGTCGAGATCCCGGTGCCTAATGAGTGAGCTAACTTAC
ATTAATTGCGTTGCGCTCACTGCCCGCTTTCCAGTCGGGAAACCTGTCGTGCCAGCTGCATTAATGAATC
GGCCAACGCGCGGGGAGAGGCGGTTTGCGTATTGGGCGCCAGGGTGGTTTTTCTTTTCACCAGTGAGACG
GGCAACAGCTGATTGCCCTTCACCGCCTGGCCCTGAGAGAGTTGCAGCAAGCGGTCCACGCTGGTTTGCC
CCAGCAGGCGAAAATCCTGTTTGATGGTGGTTAACGGCGGGATATAACATGAGCTGTCTTCGGTATCGTC
GTATCCCACTACCGAGATATCCGCACCAACGCGCAGCCCGGACTCGGTAATGGCGCGCATTGCGCCCAGC
GCCATCTGATCGTTGGCAACCAGCATCGCAGTGGGAACGATGCCCTCATTCAGCATTTGCATGGTTTGTT
GAAAACCGGACATGGCACTCCAGTCGCCTTCCCGTTCCGCTATCGGCTGAATTTGATTGCGAGTGAGATA
TTTATGCCAGCCAGCCAGACGCAGACGCGCCGAGACAGAACTTAATGGGCCCGCTAACAGCGCGATTTGC
TGGTGACCCAATGCGACCAGATGCTCCACGCCCAGTCGCGTACCGTCTTCATGGGAGAAAATAATACTGT
TGATGGGTGTCTGGTCAGAGACATCAAGAAATAACGCCGGAACATTAGTGCAGGCAGCTTCCACAGCAAT
GGCATCCTGGTCATCCAGCGGATAGTTAATGATCAGCCCACTGACGCGTTGCGCGAGAAGATTGTGCACC
GCCGCTTTACAGGCTTCGACGCCGCTTCGTTCTACCATCGACACCACCACGCTGGCACCCAGTTGATCGG
CGCGAGATTTAATCGCCGCGACAATTTGCGACGGCGCGTGCAGGGCCAGACTGGAGGTGGCAACGCCAAT
CAGCAACGACTGTTTGCCCGCCAGTTGTTGTGCCACGCGGTTGGGAATGTAATTCAGCTCCGCCATCGCC
GCTTCCACTTTTTCCCGCGTTTTCGCAGAAACGTGGCTGGCCTGGTTCACCACGCGGGAAACGGTCTGAT
AAGAGACACCGGCATACTCTGCGACATCGTATAACGTTACTGGTTTCACATTCACCACCCTGAATTGACT
CTCTTCCGGGCGCTATCATGCCATACCGCGAAAGGTTTTGCGCCATTCGATGGTGTCCGGGATCTCGACG
CTCTCCCTTATGCGACTCCTGCATTAGGAAGCAGCCCAGTAGTAGGTTGAGGCCGTTGAGCACCGCCGCC
GCAAGGAATGGTGCATGCAAGGAGATGGCGCCCAACAGTCCCCCGGCCACGGGGCCTGCCACCATACCCA
CGCCGAAACAAGCGCTCATGAGCCCGAAGTGGCGAGCCCGATCTTCCCCATCGGTGATGTCGGCGATATA
GGCGCCAGCAACCGCACCTGTGGCGCCGGTGATGCCGGCCACGATGCGTCCGGCGTAGAGGATCGAGATC
TCGATCCCGCGAAATTAATACGACTCACTATAGGGGAATTGTGAGCGGATAACAATTCCCCTCTAGAAAT
AATTTTGTTTAACTTTAAGAAGGAGATATACATATGGAACGTGTTAGACCTTTGATTCCCAATGAGGCTA
AGAAAAGGTTGATCCAGGTTGTGGGTGCCGAAAACTACGATGATACCAAAACCGGCAGATTGGTTTATAG
CTACGATGCTACCCCACAGTTCCAGTCTTTGCCTGATGCTGTGATTGCTCCAAGAACCACCCAAGAAGTG
GCTGAGATTGCTAAGATTTGTAATGAATATCGAATCCCAATCGTTCCAAGGGGTAGCGGAACCAACTTAT
GTGCTGGAACTTGTCCGGTTGAAGGCGGAATTGTCTTATTATTTAACCACATGAATCGTATCCTAGAAAT
TGATGAGGAAAATTTAACTGCTACCGTACAACCAGGCGTTGTCACTTTGGATTTAGCTAAAGCTGTCGAG
GAGAAAGGTTTATTCTACCCACCAGACCCAGGTTCCATGAAAATTAGCACTATTGGTGGGAACATAAGTG
AGAATTCCGGTGGACTGAGGGGATTGAAGTACGGTGTCACGCGAGACTATGTATTGGGTTTAGAAGTTGT
GTTAGCCAATGGCGATGTGATTCGAACTGGTGGAAAATTGGCTAAGGACGTCGCAGGATACGATTTAACA
CGTTTGTTCGTTGGCAGCGAGGGAACACTTGGTATTGTCACTGAAGCTACTTTAAAACTAATCCCTATGC
CAGAAACCAAGCAGACGATGCTGGCTCTTTATCAGGACCTCGAGGCCGCCGCCCGATCGGTTTCCAAAAT
TATTGCTAATAAGATCATCCCTGCTACACTGGAATTTCTGGATCAGCCTACACTTGAAGTGGTTGAAGAT
TTTGCTCGTATAGGTCTACCTACGAACGTCAAAGCTGTACTATTGATAGAACAAGATGGACCCAAAGAGG
TTGCTGCTGCTTTGGAACACCACCATCAC
Features (pLannotate 1.2.2; 19 found; start..end, strand, type, name):
     28..77      +  CDS            SET1 (fragment): solubility-enhancement tag derived from T7 phage gene 10B
     85..132     +  terminator     T7 terminator: transcription terminator for bacteriophage T7 RNA polymerase
    169..624     +  rep_origin     f1 ori (sequence partly withheld): f1 bacteriophage origin of replication; arrow indicates direction of (+) strand synthesis
    651..755     +  promoter       AmpR promoter: bla
    756..1616    +  CDS            AmpR: β-lactamase; bla; confers resistance to ampicillin, carbenicillin, and related antibiotics
   1787..2375    +  rep_origin     ori: high-copy-number ColE1/pMB1/pBR322/pUC origin of replication
   2561..2703    -  misc_feature   bom: basis of mobility region from pBR322
   2805..2996    -  CDS            rop: Rop protein, which maintains plasmids at low copy number; rop
   3013..3393    +  CDS            YPB1_ECOLX: Protein predicted: Swiss-Prot protein existence level 4. From Escherichia coli.
   3465..3756    -  CDS            TcR (fragment): tetracycline efflux protein; tet; confers resistance to tetracycline
   3771..3792    -  protein_bind   CAP binding site: CAP binding activates transcription in the presence of cAMP. E. coli catabolite activator protein
   3805..4887    -  CDS            lacI: lac repressor; lacI; The lac repressor binds to the lac operator to inhibit transcription in E. coli. This inhibition can be relieved by adding lactose or isopropyl-β-D-thiogalactopyranoside (IPTG).
   4888..4965    -  promoter       lacI promoter: lacI
   4973..5252    -  CDS            TcR (fragment): tetracycline efflux protein; tet; confers resistance to tetracycline
   5274..5292    +  promoter       T7 promoter: promoter for bacteriophage T7 RNA polymerase
   5293..5317    +  protein_bind   lac operator: The lac repressor binds to the lac operator to inhibit transcription in E. coli. This inhibition can be relieved by adding lactose or isopropyl-β-D-thiogalactopyranoside (IPTG). lac repressor encoded by lacI
   5332..5354    +  RBS            RBS: efficient ribosome binding site from bacteriophage T7 gene 10 (Olins and Rangwala, 1989)
   5380..6237    +  CDS            glcD (fragment): GLCD_BACSU - Also known as ysfC. Protein inferred from homology: Swiss-Prot protein existence level 3. Component of a complex that catalyzes the oxidation of glycolate to glyoxylate. Is also able to oxidize D-lactate ((R)- lactate). Does not link directly to O(2), and 2,6-dichloroindophenol (DCIP) and phenazine methosulfate (PMS) can act as artificial electron acceptors in vitro, but the physiological molecule that functions as primary electron acceptor during glycolate oxidation is unknown. From Bacillus subtilis (strain 168).
   6256..15      +  CDS            9xHis (across the origin): 9xHis affinity tag
