[The description below was written by a language model from this plasmid's Addgene catalogue record and pLannotate feature annotations shown in this document.]
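Description:
S7SZ03 is a bacterial expression plasmid built on the pET21a(+) backbone for inducible production of a Geobacillus sp. protein, named after its UniProt identifier and described in the record as a flavoprotein oxidoreductase. The plasmid (about 6.3 kb) is maintained in E. coli through a ColE1/pMB1-type origin and selected with ampicillin via the β-lactamase gene. The catalogue lists it as high copy, although the feature table also shows the rop gene and bom region of pBR322-derived pET vectors, which normally moderate copy number. An f1 origin is present, along with short tetracycline-resistance gene fragments that appear to be non-functional backbone remnants.

The coding sequence sits downstream of a T7 promoter with an adjacent lac operator and the strong T7 gene 10 ribosome binding site, and is followed by the T7 terminator. The plasmid carries its own lacI gene, so transcription is repressed until IPTG is added, and expression requires a host that supplies T7 RNA polymerase. Automated annotation matches part of the insert to Bacillus subtilis GlcD, a glycolate oxidase subunit that can also oxidise D-lactate, which is consistent with the oxidoreductase annotation. A C-terminal polyhistidine tag for affinity purification spans the sequence origin. The catalogue lists it as 10xHis, while the annotation tool reports 9xHis. The catalogue also lists an N-terminal T7 tag from the backbone, but no such feature is annotated in the table. The short T7 gene 10-derived fragment flagged just before the terminator is probably a backbone match rather than a functional tag.

According to the associated publication title, the construct was made for an experimental and computational examination of functional annotation and misannotation in the EC 1.1.3.15 enzyme class, for which recombinant protein would be expressed and tested.
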