Addgene plasmid #163199: S7SZ03
Purpose: Inducible expression of UniProt identifier S7SZ03
Depositing lab: Martin Engqvist. Depositing organization: Chalmers University of Technology. Publication: Experimental and computational investigation of enzyme functional annotations uncovers misannotation in the EC 1.1.3.15 enzyme class. Rembeza E, Engqvist MKM. PLoS Comput Biol. 2021 Sep 23;17(9):e1009446. doi: 10.1371/journal.pcbi.1009446. eCollection 2021 Sep. PubMed 34555022.
Backbone
  Vector backbone: pET21a(+)
  Vector type: Bacterial Expression
Growth in bacteria
  Bacterial resistance: Ampicillin, 100 μg/mL
  Growth temperature: 37°C
  Growth strain: DH5alpha
  Copy number: High Copy
Gene/Insert
  Gene/Insert name: S7SZ03 (alt name: flavoprotein oxidoreductase)
  Species: Geobacillus sp.
  Promoter: T7
  Tag / fusion protein: T7 (N terminal on backbone); 10xHis (C terminal on backbone)
  Cloning method: Unknown
  Sequencing primers: 5′ T7; 3′ T7-term
Terms and licenses: Academic/Nonprofit Terms; Industry Terms: Not Available to Industry
Depositor comments: Insert name is a UniProt identifier
How to cite: S7SZ03 was a gift from Martin Engqvist (Addgene plasmid # 163199 ; http://n2t.net/addgene:163199 ; RRID:Addgene_163199)
