>Addgene plasmid #163199 | S7SZ03 | depositor partial sequence | sequence record 316272 | insert gene sequence
ATGGAACGTGTTAGACCTTTGATTCCCAATGAGGCTAAGAAAAGGTTGATCCAGGTTGTGGGTGCCGAAA
ACTACGATGATACCAAAACCGGCAGATTGGTTTATAGCTACGATGCTACCCCACAGTTCCAGTCTTTGCC
TGATGCTGTGATTGCTCCAAGAACCACCCAAGAAGTGGCTGAGATTGCTAAGATTTGTAATGAATATCGA
ATCCCAATCGTTCCAAGGGGTAGCGGAACCAACTTATGTGCTGGAACTTGTCCGGTTGAAGGCGGAATTG
TCTTATTATTTAACCACATGAATCGTATCCTAGAAATTGATGAGGAAAATTTAACTGCTACCGTACAACC
AGGCGTTGTCACTTTGGATTTAGCTAAAGCTGTCGAGGAGAAAGGTTTATTCTACCCACCAGACCCAGGT
TCCATGAAAATTAGCACTATTGGTGGGAACATAAGTGAGAATTCCGGTGGACTGAGGGGATTGAAGTACG
GTGTCACGCGAGACTATGTATTGGGTTTAGAAGTTGTGTTAGCCAATGGCGATGTGATTCGAACTGGTGG
AAAATTGGCTAAGGACGTCGCAGGATACGATTTAACACGTTTGTTCGTTGGCAGCGAGGGAACACTTGGT
ATTGTCACTGAAGCTACTTTAAAACTAATCCCTATGCCAGAAACCAAGCAGACGATGCTGGCTCTTTATC
AGGACCTCGAGGCCGCCGCCCGATCGGTTTCCAAAATTATTGCTAATAAGATCATCCCTGCTACACTGGA
ATTTCTGGATCAGCCTACACTTGAAGTGGTTGAAGATTTTGCTCGTATAGGTCTACCTACGAACGTCAAA
GCTGTACTATTGATAGAACAAGATGGACCCAAAGAGGTTGCTGCTGCTTTGGAACACCACCATCAC
